Addgene plasmid #83094: pEN_TT 3xFLAG SMAD4
Purpose: Gateway entry vector for inducible expression of human SMAD4 with N-terminal 3xFLAG tag
Depositing lab: Kevin Janes. Depositing organization: University of Virginia. Publication: Tumor-Suppressor Inactivation of GDF11 Occurs by Precursor Sequestration in Triple-Negative Breast Cancer. Bajikar SS, Wang CC, Borten MA, Pereira EJ, Atkins KA, Janes KA. Dev Cell. 2017 Nov 20;43(4):418-435.e13. doi: 10.1016/j.devcel.2017.10.027. PubMed 29161592.
Backbone
  Vector backbone: pEN_TTmiRc2
  Backbone manufacturer: Addgene #83274
  Backbone size w/o insert (bp): 4422
  Modifications to backbone: 3xFLAG cloned in frame before restriction sites
  Vector type: entry vector for gateway cloning
Growth in bacteria
  Bacterial resistance: Gentamicin, 10 μg/mL
  Growth temperature: 37°C
  Growth strain: NEB Stable
  Growth instructions: DB3.1 (ccdB survival)
  Copy number: Unknown
Gene/Insert
  Gene/Insert name: SMAD4 (alt names: DPC4; MADH4; SMAD family member 4)
  Species: H. sapiens (human)
  Insert size (bp): 1659
  GenBank ID: NM_005359
  Entrez Gene: SMAD4 (a.k.a. DPC4, JIP, MADH4, MYHRS)
  Promoter: TRE tight promoter
  Tag / fusion protein: 3xFLAG (N terminal on backbone)
  Cloning method: Restriction Enzyme; 5′ cloning site SpeI (unknown if destroyed); 3′ cloning site EcoRI (unknown if destroyed)
  Sequencing primers: 5′ pCEP-fwd
Resource information
  A portion of this plasmid was derived from a plasmid made by: PCR cloned from Thermo Open Biosystems Human ORFeome version 5.1 #4687
Terms and licenses: Academic/Nonprofit Terms; Industry Terms: Not Available to Industry
Depositor comments: Gateway entry vector for expression of 3xFLAG SMAD4
How to cite: pEN_TT 3xFLAG SMAD4 was a gift from Kevin Janes (Addgene plasmid # 83094 ; http://n2t.net/addgene:83094 ; RRID:Addgene_83094)
