[The description below was written by a language model from this plasmid's Addgene catalogue record.]
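Description:
pEN_TT 3xFLAG SMAD4 is a Gateway entry vector built on the pEN_TTmiRc2 backbone (about 4.4 kb without insert), modified so that a 3xFLAG epitope sits in frame upstream of the cloning sites. It is propagated in E. coli under gentamicin selection. The record does not state the origin of replication or the copy number, and no feature table is provided, so the positions of the attL recombination sites and other backbone elements cannot be confirmed from the information given.

The payload is the human SMAD4 open reading frame (also known as DPC4 or MADH4; roughly 1.7 kb, corresponding to the NM_005359 reference transcript). It was PCR-amplified from a human ORFeome clone and inserted by restriction cloning between SpeI and EcoRI, producing an N-terminally 3xFLAG-tagged SMAD4. Expression is driven by the TRE tight promoter, a tetracycline-responsive element with low basal activity. This promoter fires only when a tetracycline-controlled transactivator and the inducer doxycycline are both present. Because the promoter lies within the entry cassette, an LR recombination reaction would be expected to move the whole TRE-tight–3xFLAG–SMAD4 unit into a compatible destination vector. The destination vector would then normally supply the delivery backbone, the transactivator and the mammalian selection marker, although the record does not name one.

The stated purpose is inducible expression of tagged human SMAD4, the common mediator SMAD of TGF-β superfamily signalling. The FLAG tag allows detection or immunoprecipitation of the exogenous protein. The construct was deposited with a study of GDF11 tumour-suppressor inactivation in triple-negative breast cancer.
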