>Addgene plasmid #83094 | pEN_TT 3xFLAG SMAD4 | depositor partial sequence | sequence record 158355 | Orfeome_SMAD4
ATGGACAATATGTCTATTACGAATACACCAACAAGTAATGATGCCTGTCTGAGCATTGTGCATAGTTTGA
TGTGCCATAGACAAGGTGGAGAGAGTGAAACATTTGCAAAAAGAGCAATTGAAAGTTTGGTAAAGAAGCT
GAAGGAGAAAAAAGATGAATTGGATTCTTTAATAACAGCTATAACTACAAATGGAGCTCATCCTAGTAAA
TGTGTTACCATACAGAGAACATTGGATGGGAGGCTTCAGGTGGCTGGTCGGAAAGGATTTCCTCATGTGA
TCTATGCCCGTCTCTGGAGGTGGCCTGATCTTCACAAAAATGAACTAAAACATGTTAAATATTGTCAGTA
TGCGTTTGACTTAAAATGTGATAGTGTCTGTGTGAATCCATATCACTACGAACGAGTTGTATCACCTGGA
ATTGATCTCTCAGGATTAACACTGCAGAGTAATGCTCCATCAAGTATGATGGTGAAGGATGAATATGTGC
ATGACTTTGAGGGACAGCCATCGTTGTCCACTGAAGGACATTCAATTCAAACCATCCAGCATCCACCAAG
TAATCGTGCATCGACAGAGACATACAGCACCCCAGCTCTGTTAGCCCCATCTGAGTCTAATGCTACCAGC
ACTGCCAACTTTCCCAACATTCCTGTGGCTTCCACAAGTCAGCCTGCCAGTATACTGGGGGGCAGCCATA
GTGAAGGACTGTTGCAGATAGCATCAGGGCCTCAGCCAGGACAGCAGCAGAATGGATTTACTGGTCAGCC
AGCTACTTACCATCATAACAGCACTACCACCTGGACTGGAAGTAGGACTGCACCATACACACCTAATTTG
CCTCACCACCAAAACGGCCATCTTCAGCACCACCCGCCTATGCCGCCCCATCCCGGACATTACTGGCCTG
TTCACAATGAGCTTGCATTCCAGCCTCCCATTTCCAATCATCCTGCTCCTGAGTATTGGTGTTCCATTGC
TTACTTTGAAATGGATGTTCAGGTAGGAGAGACATTTAAGGTTCCTTCAAGCTGCCCTATTGTTACTGTT
GATGGATACGTGGACCCTTCTGGAGGAGATCGCTTTTGTTTGGGTCAACTCTCCAATGTCCACAGGACAG
AAGCCATTGAGAGAGCAAGGTTGCACATAGGCAAAGGTGTGCAGTTGGAATGTAAAGGTGAAGGTGATGT
TTGGGTCAGGTGCCTTAGTGACCACGCGGTCTTTGTACAGAGTTACTACTTAGACAGAGAAGCTGGGCGT
GCACCTGGAGATGCTGTTCATAAGATCTACCCAAGTGCATATATAAAGGTCTTTGATTTGCGTCAGTGTC
ATCGACAGATGCAGCAGCAGGCGGCTACTGCACAAGCTGCAGCAGCTGCCCAGGCAGCAGCCGTGGCAGG
AAACATCCCTGGCCCAGGATCAGTAGGTGGAATAGCTCCAGCTATCAGTCTGTCAGCTGCTGCTGGAATT
GGTGTTGATGACCTTCGTCGCTTATGCATACTCAGGATGAGTTTTGTGAAAGGCTGGGGACCGGATTACC
CAAGACAGAGCATCAAAGAAACACCTTGCTGGATTGAAATTCACTTACACCGGGCCCTCCAGCTCCTAGA
CGAAGTACTTCATACCATGCCGATTGCAGACCCACAACCTTTAGAC
