>Addgene plasmid #83094 | pEN_TT 3xFLAG SMAD4 | addgene partial sequence | sequence record 160989 | pLPC-5 5'-TAGGCGTGTACGGTGGGA-3'
CGTCAGATCGCCACTAGATGGACTACAAAGACCATGACGGTGATTATAAAGATCATGACATCGATTACAA
GGATGACGATGACAAGACTAGTATGGACAATATGTCTATTACGAATACACCAACAAGTAATGATGCCTGT
CTGAGCATTGTGCATAGTTTGATGTGCCATAGACAAGGTGGAGAGAGTGAAACATTTGCAAAAAGAGCAA
TTGAAAGTTTGGTAAAGAAGCTGAAGGAGAAAAAAGATGAATTGGATTCTTTAATAACAGCTATAACTAC
AAATGGAGCTCATCCTAGTAAATGTGTTACCATACAGAGAACATTGGATGGGAGGCTTCAGGTGGCTGGT
CGGAAAGGATTTCCTCATGTGATCTATGCCCGTCTCTGGAGGTGGCCTGATCTTCACAAAAATGAACTAA
AACATGTTAAATATTGTCAGTATGCGTTTGACTTAAAATGTGATAGTGTCTGTGTGAATCCATATCACTA
CGAACGAGTTGTATCACCTGGAATTGATCTCTCAGGATTAACACTGCAGAGTAATGCTCCATCAAGTATG
ATGGTGAAGGATGAATATGTGCATGACTTTGAGGGACAGCCATCGTTGTCCACTGAAGGACATTCAATTC
AAACCATCCAGCATCCACCAAGTAATCGTGCATCGACAGAGACATACAGCACCCCAGCTCTGTTAGCCCC
ATCTGAGTCTAATGCTACCAGCACTGCCAACTTTCCCAACATTCCTGTGGCTTCCACAAGTCAGCCTGCC
AGTATACTGGG
