>Addgene plasmid #83094 | pEN_TT 3xFLAG SMAD4 | addgene partial sequence | sequence record 160990 | pENTR-R 5'-ATGGCTCATAACACCCCTTG-3'
TTTTATTGTTCATGATGATATATTTTTATCTTGTGCAATGTAACATCAGAGATTTTGAGACACGGGCCAG
AGCTGCAGCTGGATGGCAAATAATGATTTTATTTTGACTGATAGTGACCTGTTCGTTGCAACAAATTGAT
AAGCAATGCTTTCTTATAATGCCAACTTTGTACAAGAAAGCTGGGTCTAGATATCTCGAAAACGCATTAG
TCTTCCAATTGAAAAAAGTGATTTAATTTATACCATTTTAATTCAGCTTTGTAAAAATGTATCAAAGAGA
TAGCAAGGTATTCAGTTTTAGTAAACAAGATAATTGCTCCTAAAGTAGCCCCTTGAATTCTCAGTCTAAA
GGTTGTGGGTCTGCAATCGGCATGGTATGAAGTACTTCGTCTAGGAGCTGGAGGGCCCGGTGTAAGTGAA
TTTCAATCCAGCAAGGTGTTTCTTTGATGCTCTGTCTTGGGTAATCCGGTCCCCAGCCTTTCACAAAACT
CATCCTGAGTATGCATAAGCGACGAAGGTCATCAACACCAATTCCAGCAGCAGCTGACAGACTGATAGCT
GGAGCTATTCCACCTACTGATCCTGGGCCAGGGATGTTTCCTGCCACGGCTGCTGCCTGGGCAGCTGCTG
CAGCTTGTGCAGTAGCCGCCTGCTGCTGCATCTGTCGATGACACTGACGCAAATCAAAGACCTTTATATA
TGCACTTGGGTAGATCTTATGAACAGCATCTCCAGGTGCACGCCCAGCTTCTCTGTCTAAGTAGTAACTC
TGTACAA
